Addgene plasmid #169796: LentiCRISPRv2-ACTB-C1
Purpose: Expresses Cas9 and guide RNA for ACTB gene in human
Depositing lab: Natsuko Chiba. Depositing organization: Tohoku University. Publication: Evaluation of site-specific homologous recombination activity of BRCA1 by direct quantitation of gene editing efficiency. Yoshino Y, Endo S, Chen Z, Qi H, Watanabe G, Chiba N. Sci Rep. 2019 Feb 7;9(1):1644. doi: 10.1038/s41598-018-38311-x. PubMed 30733539.
Backbone
  Vector backbone: LentiCRISPRv2
  Backbone manufacturer: Addgene Plasmid #52961
  Backbone size w/o insert (bp): 12993
  Total vector size (bp): 13013
  Vector type: Mammalian Expression, Lentiviral, CRISPR
  Selectable markers: Puromycin
Growth in bacteria
  Bacterial resistance: Ampicillin, 100 μg/mL
  Growth temperature: 37°C
  Growth strain: NEB Stable
  Copy number: High Copy
Gene/Insert
  Gene/Insert name: guide RNA for ACTB gene
  gRNA/shRNA sequence: ccgcctagaagcatttgcgg
  Species: H. sapiens (human)
  Promoter: U6
  Cloning method: Restriction Enzyme; 5′ cloning site BsmBI (destroyed during cloning); 3′ cloning site BsmBI (destroyed during cloning)
  Sequencing primers: 5′ GAGGGCCTATTTCCCATGATT; 3′ GACTATCATATGCTTACCGT
Terms and licenses: Academic/Nonprofit Terms; Industry Terms: Not Available to Industry
How to cite: LentiCRISPRv2-ACTB-C1 was a gift from Natsuko Chiba (Addgene plasmid # 169796 ; http://n2t.net/addgene:169796 ; RRID:Addgene_169796)
