[The description below was written by a language model from this plasmid's Addgene catalogue record and pLannotate feature annotations shown in this document.]
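Description:
LentiCRISPRv2-ACTB-C1 is a 13 kb lentiviral all-in-one CRISPR plasmid built on the LentiCRISPRv2 backbone, carrying both Streptococcus pyogenes Cas9 and a single guide RNA directed against the human ACTB (β-actin) gene. It is propagated in E. coli through a high-copy ColE1/pUC-type origin with ampicillin selection (AmpR), and an f1 origin is also present. The backbone additionally carries an SV40/EM7-driven BleoR cassette lying outside the LTR-flanked region, so it is not transferred with the virus.

The transfer cassette has the layout of a self-inactivating HIV-1 vector: a CMV enhancer/promoter fused to a truncated 5' LTR drives genomic RNA production in packaging cells, followed by the Ψ packaging signal, a gag fragment, the RRE for Rev-dependent export, and the cPPT/CTS. It ends in a ΔU3 3' LTR followed by a bGH polyadenylation signal. Within this frame, a human U6 Pol III promoter transcribes the 20-nt ACTB spacer, inserted between BsmBI sites that were destroyed in cloning, fused to the SpCas9 gRNA scaffold. Downstream, an EF-1α core promoter drives Cas9, followed by the puromycin N-acetyltransferase coding sequence for selection of transduced mammalian cells. The table does not annotate the element linking the two coding regions. A WPRE after the puromycin marker enhances transcript expression.

The plasmid is used, by transfection or after packaging into lentivirus, to introduce a Cas9-mediated double-strand break at the ACTB locus in human cells. The associated publication concerns measuring site-specific homologous recombination activity of BRCA1 by directly quantifying gene editing efficiency, which suggests the ACTB cut serves as the target site in that assay.
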