Features (pLannotate 1.2.2; 33 found; start..end, strand, type, name):
     26..225     +  promoter       CMV promoter: human cytomegalovirus (CMV) immediate early promoter
    243..423     +  LTR            5' LTR (truncated): truncated 5' long terminal repeat (LTR) from HIV-1
    470..595     +  misc_feature   HIV-1 Ψ: packaging signal of human immunodeficiency virus type 1
    579..942     +  CDS            HIV-1 gag (fragment): gag protein from human immunodeficiency virus 1; gag
   1088..1321    +  misc_feature   RRE: The Rev response element (RRE) of HIV-1 allows for Rev-dependent mRNA export from the nucleus to the cytoplasm.
   1698..1798    +  CDS            Rev (fragment): human immunodeficiency virus 1 (HIV-1) Rev protein; rev; enhances nuclear export of unspliced and incompletely spliced viral mRNAs
   1848..1965    +  misc_feature   cPPT/CTS: central polypurine tract and central termination sequence of HIV-1
   2016..2256    +  promoter       U6 promoter: RNA polymerase III promoter for human U6 snRNA
   2286..2361    +  misc_RNA       gRNA scaffold: guide RNA scaffold for the Streptococcus pyogenes CRISPR/Cas9 system
   2379..2397    +  CDS            small t antigen (fragment): SV40 (simian virus 40) small t antigen
   2423..2634    +  promoter       EF-1α core promoter: core promoter for human elongation factor EF-1α
   2659..6762    +  CDS            Cas9: Cas9 (Csn1) endonuclease from the Streptococcus pyogenes Type II CRISPR/Cas system generates RNA-guided double strand breaks in DNA
   6900..7497    +  CDS            PuroR (fragment): puromycin N-acetyltransferase; pac from Streptomyces; confers resistance to puromycin
   7513..8101    +  misc_feature   WPRE: woodchuck hepatitis virus posttranscriptional regulatory element
   8152..8171    +  misc_feature   cPPT/CTS (fragment): central polypurine tract and central termination sequence of HIV-1
   8173..8406    +  LTR            3' LTR (ΔU3): self-inactivating 3' long terminal repeat (LTR) from HIV-1
   8438..8662    +  polyA_signal   bGH poly(A) signal: bovine growth hormone polyadenylation signal
   8666..8687    +  promoter       SV40 promoter (fragment): SV40 enhancer and early promoter
   8708..9136    +  rep_origin     f1 ori (sequence partly withheld): f1 bacteriophage origin of replication; arrow indicates direction of (+) strand synthesis
   9150..9479    +  promoter       SV40 promoter: SV40 enhancer and early promoter
   9527..9574    +  promoter       EM7 promoter: synthetic bacterial promoter&nbsp
   9593..9967    +  CDS            BleoR: antibiotic-binding protein; Sh ble from Streptoalloteichus hindustanus; confers resistance to bleomycin, phleomycin, and Zeocin™
   9977..10102   +  CDS            ble (fragment): BLE_KLEPN - Experimental evidence at protein level: Swiss-Prot protein existence level 1. Binding protein with a strong affinity to the bleomycin family of antibiotics. Binds to CL990; an antimitotic-antibiotic compound. From Klebsiella pneumoniae.
  10097..10218   +  polyA_signal   SV40 poly(A) signal: SV40 polyadenylation signal
  10289..10311   -  protein_bind   lac operator (fragment): The lac repressor binds to the lac operator to inhibit transcription in E. coli. This inhibition can be relieved by adding lactose or isopropyl-β-D-thiogalactopyranoside (IPTG). lac repressor encoded by lacI
  10315..10345   -  promoter       lac promoter: promoter for the E. coli lac operon
  10360..10381   -  protein_bind   CAP binding site: CAP binding activates transcription in the presence of cAMP. E. coli catabolite activator protein
  10394..10486   -  CDS            lacI (fragment): lac repressor; lacI; The lac repressor binds to the lac operator to inhibit transcription in E. coli. This inhibition can be relieved by adding lactose or isopropyl-β-D-thiogalactopyranoside (IPTG).
  10669..11257   -  rep_origin     ori: high-copy-number ColE1/pMB1/pBR322/pUC origin of replication
  11428..12288   -  CDS            AmpR: β-lactamase; bla; confers resistance to ampicillin, carbenicillin, and related antibiotics
  12289..12393   -  promoter       AmpR promoter: bla
  12452..12504   -  misc_feature   bom (fragment): basis of mobility region from pBR322
  12659..25      +  enhancer       CMV enhancer (across the origin): human cytomegalovirus immediate early enhancer
>Addgene plasmid #169796 | LentiCRISPRv2-ACTB-C1 | addgene full sequence | sequence record 334780 | Addgene NGS Result
CGTATTAGTCATCGCTATTACCATGGTGATGCGGTTTTGGCAGTACATCAATGGGCGTGGATAGCGGTTT
GACTCACGGGGATTTCCAAGTCTCCACCCCATTGACGTCAATGGGAGTTTGTTTTGGCACCAAAATCAAC
GGGACTTTCCAAAATGTCGTAACAACTCCGCCCCATTGACGCAAATGGGCGGTAGGCGTGTACGGTGGGA
GGTCTATATAAGCAGCGCGTTTTGCCTGTACTGGGTCTCTCTGGTTAGACCAGATCTGAGCCTGGGAGCT
CTCTGGCTAACTAGGGAACCCACTGCTTAAGCCTCAATAAAGCTTGCCTTGAGTGCTTCAAGTAGTGTGT
GCCCGTCTGTTGTGTGACTCTGGTAACTAGAGATCCCTCAGACCCTTTTAGTCAGTGTGGAAAATCTCTA
GCAGTGGCGCCCGAACAGGGACTTGAAAGCGAAAGGGAAACCAGAGGAGCTCTCTCGACGCAGGACTCGG
CTTGCTGAAGCGCGCACGGCAAGAGGCGAGGGGCGGCGACTGGTGAGTACGCCAAAAATTTTGACTAGCG
GAGGCTAGAAGGAGAGAGATGGGTGCGAGAGCGTCAGTATTAAGCGGGGGAGAATTAGATCGCGATGGGA
AAAAATTCGGTTAAGGCCAGGGGGAAAGAAAAAATATAAATTAAAACATATAGTATGGGCAAGCAGGGAG
CTAGAACGATTCGCAGTTAATCCTGGCCTGTTAGAAACATCAGAAGGCTGTAGACAAATACTGGGACAGC
TACAACCATCCCTTCAGACAGGATCAGAAGAACTTAGATCATTATATAATACAGTAGCAACCCTCTATTG
TGTGCATCAAAGGATAGAGATAAAAGACACCAAGGAAGCTTTAGACAAGATAGAGGAAGAGCAAAACAAA
AGTAAGACCACCGCACAGCAAGCGGCCGCTGATCTTCAGACCTGGAGGAGGAGATATGAGGGACAATTGG
AGAAGTGAATTATATAAATATAAAGTAGTAAAAATTGAACCATTAGGAGTAGCACCCACCAAGGCAAAGA
GAAGAGTGGTGCAGAGAGAAAAAAGAGCAGTGGGAATAGGAGCTTTGTTCCTTGGGTTCTTGGGAGCAGC
AGGAAGCACTATGGGCGCAGCGTCAATGACGCTGACGGTACAGGCCAGACAATTATTGTCTGGTATAGTG
CAGCAGCAGAACAATTTGCTGAGGGCTATTGAGGCGCAACAGCATCTGTTGCAACTCACAGTCTGGGGCA
TCAAGCAGCTCCAGGCAAGAATCCTGGCTGTGGAAAGATACCTAAAGGATCAACAGCTCCTGGGGATTTG
GGGTTGCTCTGGAAAACTCATTTGCACCACTGCTGTGCCTTGGAATGCTAGTTGGAGTAATAAATCTCTG
GAACAGATTTGGAATCACACGACCTGGATGGAGTGGGACAGAGAAATTAACAATTACACAAGCTTAATAC
ACTCCTTAATTGAAGAATCGCAAAACCAGCAAGAAAAGAATGAACAAGAATTATTGGAATTAGATAAATG
GGCAAGTTTGTGGAATTGGTTTAACATAACAAATTGGCTGTGGTATATAAAATTATTCATAATGATAGTA
GGAGGCTTGGTAGGTTTAAGAATAGTTTTTGCTGTACTTTCTATAGTGAATAGAGTTAGGCAGGGATATT
CACCATTATCGTTTCAGACCCACCTCCCAACCCCGAGGGGACCCGACAGGCCCGAAGGAATAGAAGAAGA
AGGTGGAGAGAGAGACAGAGACAGATCCATTCGATTAGTGAACGGATCGGCACTGCGTGCGCCAATTCTG
CAGACAAATGGCAGTATTCATCCACAATTTTAAAAGAAAAGGGGGGATTGGGGGGTACAGTGCAGGGGAA
AGAATAGTAGACATAATAGCAACAGACATACAAACTAAAGAATTACAAAAACAAATTACAAAAATTCAAA
ATTTTCGGGTTTATTACAGGGACAGCAGAGATCCAGTTTGGTTAATTAAGGTACCGAGGGCCTATTTCCC
ATGATTCCTTCATATTTGCATATACGATACAAGGCTGTTAGAGAGATAATTAGAATTAATTTGACTGTAA
ACACAAAGATATTAGTACAAAATACGTGACGTAGAAAGTAATAATTTCTTGGGTAGTTTGCAGTTTTAAA
ATTATGTTTTAAAATGGACTATCATATGCTTACCGTAACTTGAAAGTATTTCGATTTCTTGGCTTTATAT
ATCTTGTGGAAAGGACGAAACACCGCCGCCTAGAAGCATTTGCGGGTTTTAGAGCTAGAAATAGCAAGTT
AAAATAAGGCTAGTCCGTTATCAACTTGAAAAAGTGGCACCGAGTCGGTGCTTTTTTGAATTCGCTAGCT
AGGTCTTGAAAGGAGTGGGAATTGGCTCCGGTGCCCGTCAGTGGGCAGAGCGCACATCGCCCACAGTCCC
CGAGAAGTTGGGGGGAGGGGTCGGCAATTGATCCGGTGCCTAGAGAAGGTGGCGCGGGGTAAACTGGGAA
AGTGATGTCGTGTACTGGCTCCGCCTTTTTCCCGAGGGTGGGGGAGAACCGTATATAAGTGCAGTAGTCG
CCGTGAACGTTCTTTTTCGCAACGGGTTTGCCGCCAGAACACAGGACCGGTTCTAGAGCGCTGCCACCAT
GGACAAGAAGTACAGCATCGGCCTGGACATCGGCACCAACTCTGTGGGCTGGGCCGTGATCACCGACGAG
TACAAGGTGCCCAGCAAGAAATTCAAGGTGCTGGGCAACACCGACCGGCACAGCATCAAGAAGAACCTGA
TCGGAGCCCTGCTGTTCGACAGCGGCGAAACAGCCGAGGCCACCCGGCTGAAGAGAACCGCCAGAAGAAG
ATACACCAGACGGAAGAACCGGATCTGCTATCTGCAAGAGATCTTCAGCAACGAGATGGCCAAGGTGGAC
GACAGCTTCTTCCACAGACTGGAAGAGTCCTTCCTGGTGGAAGAGGATAAGAAGCACGAGCGGCACCCCA
TCTTCGGCAACATCGTGGACGAGGTGGCCTACCACGAGAAGTACCCCACCATCTACCACCTGAGAAAGAA
ACTGGTGGACAGCACCGACAAGGCCGACCTGCGGCTGATCTATCTGGCCCTGGCCCACATGATCAAGTTC
CGGGGCCACTTCCTGATCGAGGGCGACCTGAACCCCGACAACAGCGACGTGGACAAGCTGTTCATCCAGC
TGGTGCAGACCTACAACCAGCTGTTCGAGGAAAACCCCATCAACGCCAGCGGCGTGGACGCCAAGGCCAT
CCTGTCTGCCAGACTGAGCAAGAGCAGACGGCTGGAAAATCTGATCGCCCAGCTGCCCGGCGAGAAGAAG
AATGGCCTGTTCGGAAACCTGATTGCCCTGAGCCTGGGCCTGACCCCCAACTTCAAGAGCAACTTCGACC
TGGCCGAGGATGCCAAACTGCAGCTGAGCAAGGACACCTACGACGACGACCTGGACAACCTGCTGGCCCA
GATCGGCGACCAGTACGCCGACCTGTTTCTGGCCGCCAAGAACCTGTCCGACGCCATCCTGCTGAGCGAC
ATCCTGAGAGTGAACACCGAGATCACCAAGGCCCCCCTGAGCGCCTCTATGATCAAGAGATACGACGAGC
ACCACCAGGACCTGACCCTGCTGAAAGCTCTCGTGCGGCAGCAGCTGCCTGAGAAGTACAAAGAGATTTT
CTTCGACCAGAGCAAGAACGGCTACGCCGGCTACATTGACGGCGGAGCCAGCCAGGAAGAGTTCTACAAG
TTCATCAAGCCCATCCTGGAAAAGATGGACGGCACCGAGGAACTGCTCGTGAAGCTGAACAGAGAGGACC
TGCTGCGGAAGCAGCGGACCTTCGACAACGGCAGCATCCCCCACCAGATCCACCTGGGAGAGCTGCACGC
CATTCTGCGGCGGCAGGAAGATTTTTACCCATTCCTGAAGGACAACCGGGAAAAGATCGAGAAGATCCTG
ACCTTCCGCATCCCCTACTACGTGGGCCCTCTGGCCAGGGGAAACAGCAGATTCGCCTGGATGACCAGAA
AGAGCGAGGAAACCATCACCCCCTGGAACTTCGAGGAAGTGGTGGACAAGGGCGCTTCCGCCCAGAGCTT
CATCGAGCGGATGACCAACTTCGATAAGAACCTGCCCAACGAGAAGGTGCTGCCCAAGCACAGCCTGCTG
TACGAGTACTTCACCGTGTATAACGAGCTGACCAAAGTGAAATACGTGACCGAGGGAATGAGAAAGCCCG
CCTTCCTGAGCGGCGAGCAGAAAAAGGCCATCGTGGACCTGCTGTTCAAGACCAACCGGAAAGTGACCGT
GAAGCAGCTGAAAGAGGACTACTTCAAGAAAATCGAGTGCTTCGACTCCGTGGAAATCTCCGGCGTGGAA
GATCGGTTCAACGCCTCCCTGGGCACATACCACGATCTGCTGAAAATTATCAAGGACAAGGACTTCCTGG
ACAATGAGGAAAACGAGGACATTCTGGAAGATATCGTGCTGACCCTGACACTGTTTGAGGACAGAGAGAT
GATCGAGGAACGGCTGAAAACCTATGCCCACCTGTTCGACGACAAAGTGATGAAGCAGCTGAAGCGGCGG
AGATACACCGGCTGGGGCAGGCTGAGCCGGAAGCTGATCAACGGCATCCGGGACAAGCAGTCCGGCAAGA
CAATCCTGGATTTCCTGAAGTCCGACGGCTTCGCCAACAGAAACTTCATGCAGCTGATCCACGACGACAG
CCTGACCTTTAAAGAGGACATCCAGAAAGCCCAGGTGTCCGGCCAGGGCGATAGCCTGCACGAGCACATT
GCCAATCTGGCCGGCAGCCCCGCCATTAAGAAGGGCATCCTGCAGACAGTGAAGGTGGTGGACGAGCTCG
TGAAAGTGATGGGCCGGCACAAGCCCGAGAACATCGTGATCGAAATGGCCAGAGAGAACCAGACCACCCA
GAAGGGACAGAAGAACAGCCGCGAGAGAATGAAGCGGATCGAAGAGGGCATCAAAGAGCTGGGCAGCCAG
ATCCTGAAAGAACACCCCGTGGAAAACACCCAGCTGCAGAACGAGAAGCTGTACCTGTACTACCTGCAGA
ATGGGCGGGATATGTACGTGGACCAGGAACTGGACATCAACCGGCTGTCCGACTACGATGTGGACCATAT
CGTGCCTCAGAGCTTTCTGAAGGACGACTCCATCGACAACAAGGTGCTGACCAGAAGCGACAAGAACCGG
GGCAAGAGCGACAACGTGCCCTCCGAAGAGGTCGTGAAGAAGATGAAGAACTACTGGCGGCAGCTGCTGA
ACGCCAAGCTGATTACCCAGAGAAAGTTCGACAATCTGACCAAGGCCGAGAGAGGCGGCCTGAGCGAACT
GGATAAGGCCGGCTTCATCAAGAGACAGCTGGTGGAAACCCGGCAGATCACAAAGCACGTGGCACAGATC
CTGGACTCCCGGATGAACACTAAGTACGACGAGAATGACAAGCTGATCCGGGAAGTGAAAGTGATCACCC
TGAAGTCCAAGCTGGTGTCCGATTTCCGGAAGGATTTCCAGTTTTACAAAGTGCGCGAGATCAACAACTA
CCACCACGCCCACGACGCCTACCTGAACGCCGTCGTGGGAACCGCCCTGATCAAAAAGTACCCTAAGCTG
GAAAGCGAGTTCGTGTACGGCGACTACAAGGTGTACGACGTGCGGAAGATGATCGCCAAGAGCGAGCAGG
AAATCGGCAAGGCTACCGCCAAGTACTTCTTCTACAGCAACATCATGAACTTTTTCAAGACCGAGATTAC
CCTGGCCAACGGCGAGATCCGGAAGCGGCCTCTGATCGAGACAAACGGCGAAACCGGGGAGATCGTGTGG
GATAAGGGCCGGGATTTTGCCACCGTGCGGAAAGTGCTGAGCATGCCCCAAGTGAATATCGTGAAAAAGA
CCGAGGTGCAGACAGGCGGCTTCAGCAAAGAGTCTATCCTGCCCAAGAGGAACAGCGATAAGCTGATCGC
CAGAAAGAAGGACTGGGACCCTAAGAAGTACGGCGGCTTCGACAGCCCCACCGTGGCCTATTCTGTGCTG
GTGGTGGCCAAAGTGGAAAAGGGCAAGTCCAAGAAACTGAAGAGTGTGAAAGAGCTGCTGGGGATCACCA
TCATGGAAAGAAGCAGCTTCGAGAAGAATCCCATCGACTTTCTGGAAGCCAAGGGCTACAAAGAAGTGAA
AAAGGACCTGATCATCAAGCTGCCTAAGTACTCCCTGTTCGAGCTGGAAAACGGCCGGAAGAGAATGCTG
GCCTCTGCCGGCGAACTGCAGAAGGGAAACGAACTGGCCCTGCCCTCCAAATATGTGAACTTCCTGTACC
TGGCCAGCCACTATGAGAAGCTGAAGGGCTCCCCCGAGGATAATGAGCAGAAACAGCTGTTTGTGGAACA
GCACAAGCACTACCTGGACGAGATCATCGAGCAGATCAGCGAGTTCTCCAAGAGAGTGATCCTGGCCGAC
GCTAATCTGGACAAAGTGCTGTCCGCCTACAACAAGCACCGGGATAAGCCCATCAGAGAGCAGGCCGAGA
ATATCATCCACCTGTTTACCCTGACCAATCTGGGAGCCCCTGCCGCCTTCAAGTACTTTGACACCACCAT
CGACCGGAAGAGGTACACCAGCACCAAAGAGGTGCTGGACGCCACCCTGATCCACCAGAGCATCACCGGC
CTGTACGAGACACGGATCGACCTGTCTCAGCTGGGAGGCGACAAGCGACCTGCCGCCACAAAGAAGGCTG
GACAGGCTAAGAAGAAGAAAGATTACAAAGACGATGACGATAAGGGATCCGGCGCAACAAACTTCTCTCT
GCTGAAACAAGCCGGAGATGTCGAAGAGAATCCTGGACCGACCGAGTACAAGCCCACGGTGCGCCTCGCC
ACCCGCGACGACGTCCCCAGGGCCGTACGCACCCTCGCCGCCGCGTTCGCCGACTACCCCGCCACGCGCC
ACACCGTCGATCCGGACCGCCACATCGAGCGGGTCACCGAGCTGCAAGAACTCTTCCTCACGCGCGTCGG
GCTCGACATCGGCAAGGTGTGGGTCGCGGACGACGGCGCCGCGGTGGCGGTCTGGACCACGCCGGAGAGC
GTCGAAGCGGGGGCGGTGTTCGCCGAGATCGGCCCGCGCATGGCCGAGTTGAGCGGTTCCCGGCTGGCCG
CGCAGCAACAGATGGAAGGCCTCCTGGCGCCGCACCGGCCCAAGGAGCCCGCGTGGTTCCTGGCCACCGT
CGGAGTCTCGCCCGACCACCAGGGCAAGGGTCTGGGCAGCGCCGTCGTGCTCCCCGGAGTGGAGGCGGCC
GAGCGCGCCGGGGTGCCCGCCTTCCTGGAGACCTCCGCGCCCCGCAACCTCCCCTTCTACGAGCGGCTCG
GCTTCACCGTCACCGCCGACGTCGAGGTGCCCGAAGGACCGCGCACCTGGTGCATGACCCGCAAGCCCGG
TGCCTGAACGCGTTAAGTCGACAATCAACCTCTGGATTACAAAATTTGTGAAAGATTGACTGGTATTCTT
AACTATGTTGCTCCTTTTACGCTATGTGGATACGCTGCTTTAATGCCTTTGTATCATGCTATTGCTTCCC
GTATGGCTTTCATTTTCTCCTCCTTGTATAAATCCTGGTTGCTGTCTCTTTATGAGGAGTTGTGGCCCGT
TGTCAGGCAACGTGGCGTGGTGTGCACTGTGTTTGCTGACGCAACCCCCACTGGTTGGGGCATTGCCACC
ACCTGTCAGCTCCTTTCCGGGACTTTCGCTTTCCCCCTCCCTATTGCCACGGCGGAACTCATCGCCGCCT
GCCTTGCCCGCTGCTGGACAGGGGCTCGGCTGTTGGGCACTGACAATTCCGTGGTGTTGTCGGGGAAATC
ATCGTCCTTTCCTTGGCTGCTCGCCTGTGTTGCCACCTGGATTCTGCGCGGGACGTCCTTCTGCTACGTC
CCTTCGGCCCTCAATCCAGCGGACCTTCCTTCCCGCGGCCTGCTGCCGGCTCTGCGGCCTCTTCCGCGTC
TTCGCCTTCGCCCTCAGACGAGTCGGATCTCCCTTTGGGCCGCCTCCCCGCGTCGACTTTAAGACCAATG
ACTTACAAGGCAGCTGTAGATCTTAGCCACTTTTTAAAAGAAAAGGGGGGACTGGAAGGGCTAATTCACT
CCCAACGAAGACAAGATCTGCTTTTTGCTTGTACTGGGTCTCTCTGGTTAGACCAGATCTGAGCCTGGGA
GCTCTCTGGCTAACTAGGGAACCCACTGCTTAAGCCTCAATAAAGCTTGCCTTGAGTGCTTCAAGTAGTG
TGTGCCCGTCTGTTGTGTGACTCTGGTAACTAGAGATCCCTCAGACCCTTTTAGTCAGTGTGGAAAATCT
CTAGCAGGGCCCGTTTAAACCCGCTGATCAGCCTCGACTGTGCCTTCTAGTTGCCAGCCATCTGTTGTTT
GCCCCTCCCCCGTGCCTTCCTTGACCCTGGAAGGTGCCACTCCCACTGTCCTTTCCTAATAAAATGAGGA
AATTGCATCGCATTGTCTGAGTAGGTGTCATTCTATTCTGGGGGGTGGGGTGGGGCAGGACAGCAAGGGG
GAGGATTGGGAAGACAATAGCAGGCATGCTGGGGATGCGGTGGGCTCTATGGCTTCTGAGGCGGAAAGAA
CCAGCTGGGGCTCTAGGGGGTATCCCC
[124 nt withheld, positions 8708-8831]
C
[91 nt withheld, positions 8833-8923]
A
[49 nt withheld, positions 8925-8973]
CCTTTGACGTTGGAGTCCACGTTCTTT
[37 nt withheld, positions 9001-9037]
ACCCTATCTCGGTCTATTCTTTTGATTTATAAGGGATTTTGCCGATTTCGGCCTATTGGTTAAAAAATGA
GCTGATTTAACAAAAATTTAACGCGAATTAATTCTGTGGAATGTGTGTCAGTTAGGGTGTGGAAAGTCCC
CAGGCTCCCCAGCAGGCAGAAGTATGCAAAGCATGCATCTCAATTAGTCAGCAACCAGGTGTGGAAAGTC
CCCAGGCTCCCCAGCAGGCAGAAGTATGCAAAGCATGCATCTCAATTAGTCAGCAACCATAGTCCCGCCC
CTAACTCCGCCCATCCCGCCCCTAACTCCGCCCAGTTCCGCCCATTCTCCGCCCCATGGCTGACTAATTT
TTTTTATTTATGCAGAGGCCGAGGCCGCCTCTGCCTCTGAGCTATTCCAGAAGTAGTGAGGAGGCTTTTT
TGGAGGCCTAGGCTTTTGCAAAAAGCTCCCGGGAGCTTGTATATCCATTTTCGGATCTGATCAGCACGTG
TTGACAATTAATCATCGGCATAGTATATCGGCATAGTATAATACGACAAGGTGAGGAACTAAACCATGGC
CAAGTTGACCAGTGCCGTTCCGGTGCTCACCGCGCGCGACGTCGCCGGAGCGGTCGAGTTCTGGACCGAC
CGGCTCGGGTTCTCCCGGGACTTCGTGGAGGACGACTTCGCCGGTGTGGTCCGGGACGACGTGACCCTGT
TCATCAGCGCGGTCCAGGACCAGGTGGTGCCGGACAACACCCTGGCCTGGGTGTGGGTGCGCGGCCTGGA
CGAGCTGTACGCCGAGTGGTCGGAGGTCGTGTCCACGAACTTCCGGGACGCCTCCGGGCCGGCCATGACC
GAGATCGGCGAGCAGCCGTGGGGGCGGGAGTTCGCCCTGCGCGACCCGGCCGGCAACTGCGTGCACTTCG
TGGCCGAGGAGCAGGACTGACACGTGCTACGAGATTTCGATTCCACCGCCGCCTTCTATGAAAGGTTGGG
CTTCGGAATCGTTTTCCGGGACGCCGGCTGGATGATCCTCCAGCGCGGGGATCTCATGCTGGAGTTCTTC
GCCCACCCCAACTTGTTTATTGCAGCTTATAATGGTTACAAATAAAGCAATAGCATCACAAATTTCACAA
ATAAAGCATTTTTTTCACTGCATTCTAGTTGTGGTTTGTCCAAACTCATCAATGTATCTTATCATGTCTG
TATACCGTCGACCTCTAGCTAGAGCTTGGCGTAATCATGGTCATAGCTGTTTCCTGTGTGAAATTGTTAT
CCGCTCACAATTCCACACAACATACGAGCCGGAAGCATAAAGTGTAAAGCCTGGGGTGCCTAATGAGTGA
GCTAACTCACATTAATTGCGTTGCGCTCACTGCCCGCTTTCCAGTCGGGAAACCTGTCGTGCCAGCTGCA
TTAATGAATCGGCCAACGCGCGGGGAGAGGCGGTTTGCGTATTGGGCGCTCTTCCGCTTCCTCGCTCACT
GACTCGCTGCGCTCGGTCGTTCGGCTGCGGCGAGCGGTATCAGCTCACTCAAAGGCGGTAATACGGTTAT
CCACAGAATCAGGGGATAACGCAGGAAAGAACATGTGAGCAAAAGGCCAGCAAAAGGCCAGGAACCGTAA
AAAGGCCGCGTTGCTGGCGTTTTTCCATAGGCTCCGCCCCCCTGACGAGCATCACAAAAATCGACGCTCA
AGTCAGAGGTGGCGAAACCCGACAGGACTATAAAGATACCAGGCGTTTCCCCCTGGAAGCTCCCTCGTGC
GCTCTCCTGTTCCGACCCTGCCGCTTACCGGATACCTGTCCGCCTTTCTCCCTTCGGGAAGCGTGGCGCT
TTCTCATAGCTCACGCTGTAGGTATCTCAGTTCGGTGTAGGTCGTTCGCTCCAAGCTGGGCTGTGTGCAC
GAACCCCCCGTTCAGCCCGACCGCTGCGCCTTATCCGGTAACTATCGTCTTGAGTCCAACCCGGTAAGAC
ACGACTTATCGCCACTGGCAGCAGCCACTGGTAACAGGATTAGCAGAGCGAGGTATGTAGGCGGTGCTAC
AGAGTTCTTGAAGTGGTGGCCTAACTACGGCTACACTAGAAGAACAGTATTTGGTATCTGCGCTCTGCTG
AAGCCAGTTACCTTCGGAAAAAGAGTTGGTAGCTCTTGATCCGGCAAACAAACCACCGCTGGTAGCGGTG
GTTTTTTTGTTTGCAAGCAGCAGATTACGCGCAGAAAAAAAGGATCTCAAGAAGATCCTTTGATCTTTTC
TACGGGGTCTGACGCTCAGTGGAACGAAAACTCACGTTAAGGGATTTTGGTCATGAGATTATCAAAAAGG
ATCTTCACCTAGATCCTTTTAAATTAAAAATGAAGTTTTAAATCAATCTAAAGTATATATGAGTAAACTT
GGTCTGACAGTTACCAATGCTTAATCAGTGAGGCACCTATCTCAGCGATCTGTCTATTTCGTTCATCCAT
AGTTGCCTGACTCCCCGTCGTGTAGATAACTACGATACGGGAGGGCTTACCATCTGGCCCCAGTGCTGCA
ATGATACCGCGAGACCCACGCTCACCGGCTCCAGATTTATCAGCAATAAACCAGCCAGCCGGAAGGGCCG
AGCGCAGAAGTGGTCCTGCAACTTTATCCGCCTCCATCCAGTCTATTAATTGTTGCCGGGAAGCTAGAGT
AAGTAGTTCGCCAGTTAATAGTTTGCGCAACGTTGTTGCCATTGCTACAGGCATCGTGGTGTCACGCTCG
TCGTTTGGTATGGCTTCATTCAGCTCCGGTTCCCAACGATCAAGGCGAGTTACATGATCCCCCATGTTGT
GCAAAAAAGCGGTTAGCTCCTTCGGTCCTCCGATCGTTGTCAGAAGTAAGTTGGCCGCAGTGTTATCACT
CATGGTTATGGCAGCACTGCATAATTCTCTTACTGTCATGCCATCCGTAAGATGCTTTTCTGTGACTGGT
GAGTACTCAACCAAGTCATTCTGAGAATAGTGTATGCGGCGACCGAGTTGCTCTTGCCCGGCGTCAATAC
GGGATAATACCGCGCCACATAGCAGAACTTTAAAAGTGCTCATCATTGGAAAACGTTCTTCGGGGCGAAA
ACTCTCAAGGATCTTACCGCTGTTGAGATCCAGTTCGATGTAACCCACTCGTGCACCCAACTGATCTTCA
GCATCTTTTACTTTCACCAGCGTTTCTGGGTGAGCAAAAACAGGAAGGCAAAATGCCGCAAAAAAGGGAA
TAAGGGCGACACGGAAATGTTGAATACTCATACTCTTCCTTTTTCAATATTATTGAAGCATTTATCAGGG
TTATTGTCTCATGAGCGGATACATATTTGAATGTATTTAGAAAAATAAACAAATAGGGGTTCCGCGCACA
TTTCCCCGAAAAGTGCCACCTGACGTCGACGGATCGGGAGATCTCCCGATCCCCTATGGTGCACTCTCAG
TACAATCTGCTCTGATGCCGCATAGTTAAGCCAGTATCTGCTCCCTGCTTGTGTGTTGGAGGTCGCTGAG
TAGTGCGCGAGCAAAATTTAAGCTACAACAAGGCAAGGCTTGACCGACAATTGCATGAAGAATCTGCTTA
GGGTTAGGCGTTTTGCGCTGCTTCGCGATGTACGGGCCAGATATACGCGTTGACATTGATTATTGACTAG
TTATTAATAGTAATCAATTACGGGGTCATTAGTTCATAGCCCATATATGGAGTTCCGCGTTACATAACTT
ACGGTAAATGGCCCGCCTGGCTGACCGCCCAACGACCCCCGCCCATTGACGTCAATAATGACGTATGTTC
CCATAGTAACGCCAATAGGGACTTTCCATTGACGTCAATGGGTGGAGTATTTACGGTAAACTGCCCACTT
GGCAGTACATCAAGTGTATCATATGCCAAGTACGCCCCCTATTGACGTCAATGACGGTAAATGGCCCGCC
TGGCATTATGCCCAGTACATGACCTTATGGGACTTTCCTACTTGGCAGTACATCTA
